Addgene plasmid #237461: pX461-evoCDA1-nSpCas9
Purpose: Transfection-based all-in-one base editor plasmid that expresses both cytosine base editor (evoCDA1-nSpCas9) and single guide RNAs (sgRNA) with BpiI cloning sites to clone sgRNA.
Depositing lab: Thomas Gonatopoulos-Pournatzis. Depositing organization: National Cancer Institute (NCI). Publication: Single-cell exon deletion profiling reveals splicing events that shape gene expression and cell state dynamics. Kumari B, Damodaran AP, Guiblet WM, Xiao MS, Behera AK, On TA, McIntosh CE, Teszler M, Holloway C, Le S, Parab N, Zhao Y, Aregger M, Gonatopoulos-Pournatzis T. Nat Commun. 2026 Feb 3;17(1):1218. doi: 10.1038/s41467-026-68774-w. PubMed 41633991.
Backbone
  Vector backbone: pX459v2
  Backbone manufacturer: Feng Zhang (Addgene plasmid # 62988)
  Vector type: Mammalian Expression, CRISPR
  Selectable markers: Puromycin
Growth in bacteria
  Bacterial resistance: Ampicillin, 100 μg/mL
  Growth temperature: 37°C
  Growth strain: DH5alpha
  Copy number: High Copy
Gene/Insert
  Gene/Insert name: 3xFlag_evoCDA1_ssDBD_nickase SpCas9 _6xUGI
  Species: Streptococcus pyogenes
  Mutation: D10A
  Promoter: chicken beta-actin promoter & U6
  Tag / fusion protein: 3xFLAG (N terminal on insert)
  Cloning method: Gibson Cloning
Terms and licenses: Academic/Nonprofit Terms; Industry Terms: Not Available to Industry
How to cite: pX461-evoCDA1-nSpCas9 was a gift from Thomas Gonatopoulos-Pournatzis (Addgene plasmid # 237461 ; http://n2t.net/addgene:237461 ; RRID:Addgene_237461)
