[The description below was written by a language model from this plasmid's Addgene catalogue record and pLannotate feature annotations shown in this document.]
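Description:
pX461-evoCDA1-nSpCas9 is an all-in-one mammalian expression plasmid for transfection-based cytosine base editing, built on the pX459v2 CRISPR backbone. It is maintained in E. coli as a high-copy plasmid through a ColE1/pUC-type origin with ampicillin selection (AmpR under its own bla promoter). It also carries an f1 phage origin and a single annotated AAV2 ITR, which appears to be a backbone remnant, since the stated delivery route is transfection.

Two expression units are present. A human U6 RNA polymerase III promoter sits upstream of the S. pyogenes guide RNA scaffold, and BpiI sites allow a user-chosen spacer to be cloned in; the annotation also detects a second, partial scaffold fragment just downstream. The editor itself is driven by a CMV enhancer, chicken β-actin promoter and hybrid intron. According to the record it is an N-terminally 3xFLAG-tagged fusion of the evoCDA1 cytidine deaminase, a single-stranded DNA-binding domain, SpCas9 D10A nickase and 6xUGI.

The feature table supports this layout. A RAD51 fragment, presumably the ssDNA-binding domain, lies upstream of the Cas9 coding sequence, which is annotated in two parts with D10A in the N-terminal part. A UGI element follows; only one UGI copy was annotated, and the deaminase and FLAG tag were not detected by the annotation tool. UGI inhibits uracil-DNA glycosylase, protecting the deaminated base so that C-to-T outcomes are favoured, while the nickase cuts the non-edited strand.

A puromycin N-acetyltransferase sequence followed by a bGH polyadenylation signal lies downstream of the editor and allows enrichment of transfected cells. The record does not state how it is linked to the editor.
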