Features (pLannotate 1.2.2; 20 found; start..end, strand, type, name):
     70..669     +  CDS            PuroR (fragment): puromycin N-acetyltransferase; pac from Streptomyces; confers resistance to puromycin
    703..814     +  polyA_signal   bGH poly(A) signal: bovine growth hormone polyadenylation signal
    919..1059    +  repeat_region  AAV2 ITR: inverted terminal repeat of adeno-associated virus serotype 2 inverted
   1064..1115    -  misc_feature   bom (fragment): basis of mobility region from pBR322
   1134..1589    +  rep_origin     f1 ori (sequence partly withheld): f1 bacteriophage origin of replication; arrow indicates direction of (+) strand synthesis
   1590..1639    -  misc_feature   bom (fragment): basis of mobility region from pBR322
   1741..1776    -  CDS            rop (fragment): Rop protein, which maintains plasmids at low copy number; rop
   1871..1975    +  promoter       AmpR promoter: bla
   1976..2836    +  CDS            AmpR: β-lactamase; bla; confers resistance to ampicillin, carbenicillin, and related antibiotics
   3007..3595    +  rep_origin     ori: high-copy-number ColE1/pMB1/pBR322/pUC origin of replication
   3657..3897    +  promoter       U6 promoter: RNA polymerase III promoter for human U6 snRNA
   3924..3999    +  misc_RNA       gRNA scaffold: guide RNA scaffold for the Streptococcus pyogenes CRISPR/Cas9 system
   4006..4049    +  misc_RNA       gRNA scaffold (fragment): guide RNA scaffold for the Streptococcus pyogenes CRISPR/Cas9 system
   4096..4381    +  enhancer       CMV enhancer: human cytomegalovirus immediate early enhancer; contains an 18-bp deletion relative to the standard CMV enhancer
   4383..4660    +  promoter       chicken β-actin promoter: No description available
   4661..4888    +  intron         hybrid intron: hybrid between chicken β-actin (CBA) and minute virus of mice (MMV) introns (Gray et al., 2011)
   5698..6057    +  CDS            RAD51 (fragment): RAD51_HUMAN - Also known as RAD51A, RECA. Experimental evidence at protein level: Swiss-Prot protein existence level 1. Plays an important role in homologous strand exchange, a key step in DNA repair through homologous recombination (HR) (PubMed:28575658). Binds to single and double-stranded DNA and exhibits DNA-dependent ATPase activity. Catalyzes the recognition of homology and strand exchange between homologous DNA partners to form a joint molecule between a processed DNA break and the repair template. Binds to single-stranded DNA in an ATP-dependent manner to form nucleoprotein filaments w
   6142..7743    +  CDS            dCas9(N): N-terminal portion of catalytically inactive Streptococcus pyogenes dCas9 carrying the D10A mutation (Zetsche et al., 2015)
   7744..10238   +  CDS            Cas9(C) (fragment): C-terminal portion of Streptococcus pyogenes Cas9 (Zetsche et al., 2015)
  10558..10806   +  CDS            UGI: UNGI_BPPB2 - Experimental evidence at protein level: Swiss-Prot protein existence level 1. This protein binds specifically and reversibly to the host uracil-DNA glycosylase, preventing removal of uracil residues from PBS2 DNA by the host uracil-excision repair system. From Bacillus phage PBS2 (Bacteriophage PBS2).
>Addgene plasmid #237461 | pX461-evoCDA1-nSpCas9 | addgene full sequence | sequence record 476160 | Addgene NGS Result
GAATTCGGCAGTGGAGAGGGCAGAGGAAGTCTGCTAACATGCGGTGACGTCGAGGAGAATCCTGGCCCAA
TGACCGAGTACAAGCCCACGGTGCGCCTCGCCACCCGCGACGACGTCCCCAGGGCCGTACGCACCCTCGC
CGCCGCGTTCGCCGACTACCCCGCCACGCGCCACACCGTCGATCCGGACCGCCACATCGAGCGGGTCACC
GAGCTGCAAGAACTCTTCCTCACGCGCGTCGGGCTCGACATCGGCAAGGTGTGGGTCGCGGACGACGGCG
CCGCGGTGGCGGTCTGGACCACGCCGGAGAGCGTCGAAGCGGGGGCGGTGTTCGCCGAGATCGGCCCGCG
CATGGCCGAGTTGAGCGGTTCCCGGCTGGCCGCGCAGCAACAGATGGAAGGCCTCCTGGCGCCGCACCGG
CCCAAGGAGCCCGCGTGGTTCCTGGCCACCGTCGGAGTCTCGCCCGACCACCAGGGCAAGGGTCTGGGCA
GCGCCGTCGTGCTCCCCGGAGTGGAGGCGGCCGAGCGCGCCGGGGTGCCCGCCTTCCTGGAGACCTCCGC
GCCCCGCAACCTCCCCTTCTACGAGCGGCTCGGCTTCACCGTCACCGCCGACGTCGAGGTGCCCGAAGGA
CCGCGCACCTGGTGCATGACCCGCAAGCCCGGTGCCTGAGAATTCTAACTAGAGCTCGCTGATCAGCCTC
GACTGTGCCTTCTAGTTGCCAGCCATCTGTTGTTTGCCCCTCCCCCGTGCCTTCCTTGACCCTGGAAGGT
GCCACTCCCACTGTCCTTTCCTAATAAAATGAGGAAATTGCATCGCATTGTCTGAGTAGGTGTCATTCTA
TTCTGGGGGGTGGGGTGGGGCAGGACAGCAAGGGGGAGGATTGGGAAGAGAATAGCAGGCATGCTGGGGA
GCGGCCGCAGGAACCCCTAGTGATGGAGTTGGCCACTCCCTCTCTGCGCGCTCGCTCGCTCACTGAGGCC
GGGCGACCAAAGGTCGCCCGACGCCCGGGCTTTGCCCGGGCGGCCTCAGTGAGCGAGCGAGCGCGCAGCT
GCCTGCAGGGGCGCCTGATGCGGTATTTTCTCCTTACGCATCTGTGCGGTATTTCACACCGCATA
[95 nt withheld, positions 1116-1210]
T
[46 nt withheld, positions 1212-1257]
C
[141 nt withheld, positions 1259-1399]
CCTTTGACGTTGGAGTCCACGTTCTTTAATAGTGGACTCTTGTTCCAAACTGGAACAACACTCAACTCTA
TCTCGGGCTATTCTTTTGATTTATAAGGGATTTTGCCGATTTCGGTCTATTGGTTAAAAAATGAGCTGAT
TTAACAAAAATTTAACGCGAATTTTAACAAAATATTAACGTTTACAATTTTATGGTGCACTCTCAGTACA
ATCTGCTCTGATGCCGCATAGTTAAGCCAGCCCCGACACCCGCCAACACCCGCTGACGCGCCCTGACGGG
CTTGTCTGCTCCCGGCATCCGCTTACAGACAAGCTGTGACCGTCTCCGGGAGCTGCATGTGTCAGAGGTT
TTCACCGTCATCACCGAAACGCGCGAGACGAAAGGGCCTCGTGATACGCCTATTTTTATAGGTTAATGTC
ATGATAATAATGGTTTCTTAGACGTCAGGTGGCACTTTTCGGGGAAATGTGCGCGGAACCCCTATTTGTT
TATTTTTCTAAATACATTCAAATATGTATCCGCTCATGAGACAATAACCCTGATAAATGCTTCAATAATA
TTGAAAAAGGAAGAGTATGAGTATTCAACATTTCCGTGTCGCCCTTATTCCCTTTTTTGCGGCATTTTGC
CTTCCTGTTTTTGCTCACCCAGAAACGCTGGTGAAAGTAAAAGATGCTGAAGATCAGTTGGGTGCACGAG
TGGGTTACATCGAACTGGATCTCAACAGCGGTAAGATCCTTGAGAGTTTTCGCCCCGAAGAACGTTTTCC
AATGATGAGCACTTTTAAAGTTCTGCTATGTGGCGCGGTATTATCCCGTATTGACGCCGGGCAAGAGCAA
CTCGGTCGCCGCATACACTATTCTCAGAATGACTTGGTTGAGTACTCACCAGTCACAGAAAAGCATCTTA
CGGATGGCATGACAGTAAGAGAATTATGCAGTGCTGCCATAACCATGAGTGATAACACTGCGGCCAACTT
ACTTCTGACAACGATCGGAGGACCGAAGGAGCTAACCGCTTTTTTGCACAACATGGGGGATCATGTAACT
CGCCTTGATCGTTGGGAACCGGAGCTGAATGAAGCCATACCAAACGACGAGCGTGACACCACGATGCCTG
TAGCAATGGCAACAACGTTGCGCAAACTATTAACTGGCGAACTACTTACTCTAGCTTCCCGGCAACAATT
AATAGACTGGATGGAGGCGGATAAAGTTGCAGGACCACTTCTGCGCTCGGCCCTTCCGGCTGGCTGGTTT
ATTGCTGATAAATCTGGAGCCGGTGAGCGTGGAAGCCGCGGTATCATTGCAGCACTGGGGCCAGATGGTA
AGCCCTCCCGTATCGTAGTTATCTACACGACGGGGAGTCAGGCAACTATGGATGAACGAAATAGACAGAT
CGCTGAGATAGGTGCCTCACTGATTAAGCATTGGTAACTGTCAGACCAAGTTTACTCATATATACTTTAG
ATTGATTTAAAACTTCATTTTTAATTTAAAAGGATCTAGGTGAAGATCCTTTTTGATAATCTCATGACCA
AAATCCCTTAACGTGAGTTTTCGTTCCACTGAGCGTCAGACCCCGTAGAAAAGATCAAAGGATCTTCTTG
AGATCCTTTTTTTCTGCGCGTAATCTGCTGCTTGCAAACAAAAAAACCACCGCTACCAGCGGTGGTTTGT
TTGCCGGATCAAGAGCTACCAACTCTTTTTCCGAAGGTAACTGGCTTCAGCAGAGCGCAGATACCAAATA
CTGTTCTTCTAGTGTAGCCGTAGTTAGGCCACCACTTCAAGAACTCTGTAGCACCGCCTACATACCTCGC
TCTGCTAATCCTGTTACCAGTGGCTGCTGCCAGTGGCGATAAGTCGTGTCTTACCGGGTTGGACTCAAGA
CGATAGTTACCGGATAAGGCGCAGCGGTCGGGCTGAACGGGGGGTTCGTGCACACAGCCCAGCTTGGAGC
GAACGACCTACACCGAACTGAGATACCTACAGCGTGAGCTATGAGAAAGCGCCACGCTTCCCGAAGGGAG
AAAGGCGGACAGGTATCCGGTAAGCGGCAGGGTCGGAACAGGAGAGCGCACGAGGGAGCTTCCAGGGGGA
AACGCCTGGTATCTTTATAGTCCTGTCGGGTTTCGCCACCTCTGACTTGAGCGTCGATTTTTGTGATGCT
CGTCAGGGGGGCGGAGCCTATGGAAAAACGCCAGCAACGCGGCCTTTTTACGGTTCCTGGCCTTTTGCTG
GCCTTTTGCTCACATGTGAGGGCCTATTTCCCATGATTCCTTCATATTTGCATATACGATACAAGGCTGT
TAGAGAGATAATTGGAATTAATTTGACTGTAAACACAAAGATATTAGTACAAAATACGTGACGTAGAAAG
TAATAATTTCTTGGGTAGTTTGCAGTTTTAAAATTATGTTTTAAAATGGACTATCATATGCTTACCGTAA
CTTGAAAGTATTTCGATTTCTTGGCTTTATATATCTTGTGGAAAGGACGAAACACCGGGTCTTCGAGAAG
ACCTGTTTTAGAGCTAGAAATAGCAAGTTAAAATAAGGCTAGTCCGTTATCAACTTGAAAAAGTGGCACC
GAGTCGGTGCTTTTTTGTTTTAGAGCTAGAAATAGCAAGTTAAAATAAGGCTAGTCCGTTTTTAGCGCGT
GCGCCAATTCTGCAGACAAATGGCTCTAGAGGTACCCGTTACATAACTTACGGTAAATGGCCCGCCTGGC
TGACCGCCCAACGACCCCCGCCCATTGACGTCAATAGTAACGCCAATAGGGACTTTCCATTGACGTCAAT
GGGTGGAGTATTTACGGTAAACTGCCCACTTGGCAGTACATCAAGTGTATCATATGCCAAGTACGCCCCC
TATTGACGTCAATGACGGTAAATGGCCCGCCTGGCATTGTGCCCAGTACATGACCTTATGGGACTTTCCT
ACTTGGCAGTACATCTACGTATTAGTCATCGCTATTACCATGGTCGAGGTGAGCCCCACGTTCTGCTTCA
CTCTCCCCATCTCCCCCCCCTCCCCACCCCCAATTTTGTATTTATTTATTTTTTAATTATTTTGTGCAGC
GATGGGGGCGGGGGGGGGGGGGGGGCGCGCGCCAGGCGGGGCGGGGCGGGGCGAGGGGCGGGGCGGGGCG
AGGCGGAGAGGTGCGGCGGCAGCCAATCAGAGCGGCGCGCTCCGAAAGTTTCCTTTTATGGCGAGGCGGC
GGCGGCGGCGGCCCTATAAAAAGCGAAGCGCGCGGCGGGCGGGAGTCGCTGCGCGCTGCCTTCGCCCCGT
GCCCCGCTCCGCCGCCGCCTCGCGCCGCCCGCCCCGGCTCTGACTGACCGCGTTACTCCCACAGGTGAGC
GGGCGGGACGGCCCTTCTCCTCCGGGCTGTAATTAGCTGAGCAAGAGGTAAGGGTTTAAGGGATGGTTGG
TTGGTGGGGTATTAATGTTTAATTACCTGGAGCACCTGCCTGAAATCACTTTTTTTCAGGTTGGACCGGT
GCCACCATGGACTATAAGGACCACGACGGAGACTACAAGGATCATGATATTGATTACAAAGACGATGACG
ATAAGATGGCCACCGACGCCGAGTACGTGCGGATCCACGAGAAGCTGGATATCTATACATTCAAGAAGCA
GTTTAGCAACAATAAGAAGTCCGTGTCTCACAGATGCTACGTGCTGTTCGAGCTGAAGCGGAGAGGAGAG
AGGCGCGCCTGTTTTTGGGGCTATGCCGTGAACAAGCCACAGTCTGGAACCGAGAGGGGAATCCACGCAG
AGATCTTCAGCATCAGGAAGGTGGAGGAGTACCTGCGCGACAACCCCGGCCAGTTTACAATCAATTGGTA
TAGCTCCTGGAGCCCTTGCGCCGATTGTGCCGAGAAGATCCTGGAGTGGTACAACCAGGAGCTGAGGGGC
AATGGCCACACCCTGAAGATCTGGGTGTGCAAGCTGTACTATGAGAAGAACGCCAGGAATCAGATCGGCC
TGTGGAACCTGCGCGACAATGGCGTGGGCCTGAACGTGATGGTGTCCGAGCACTATCAGTGCTGTCGCAA
GATCTTTATCCAGTCTAGCCACAATCAGCTGAACGAGAATCGGTGGCTGGAGAAAACACTGAAGAGAGCC
GAGAAGCGGAGAAGCGAGCTGTCCATCATGTTTCAGGTGAAGATCCTGCACACCACAAAGTCTCCCGCCG
TGAGCGGAGGATCTAGCGGAGGATCAAGCGGAAGCGAGACTCCTGGAACCAGCGAAAGCGCAACCCCAGA
AAGCAGCGGAGGAAGTAGCGGAGGAAGCATGGCAATGCAGATGCAGCTTGAAGCAAATGCAGATACTTCA
GTGGAAGAAGAAAGCTTTGGCCCACAACCCATTTCACGGTTAGAGCAGTGTGGCATAAATGCCAACGATG
TGAAGAAATTGGAAGAAGCTGGATTCCATACTGTGGAGGCTGTTGCCTATGCGCCAAAGAAGGAGCTAAT
AAATATTAAGGGAATTAGTGAAGCCAAAGCTGATAAAATTCTGGCTGAGGCAGCTAAATTAGTTCCAATG
GGTTTCACCACTGCAACTGAATTCCACCAAAGGCGGTCAGAGATCATACAGATTACTACTGGCTCCAAAG
AGCTTGACAAACTACTTCAATCTGGCGGATCTAGCGGTGGATCTAGCGGCTCTGAGACCCCTGGAACATC
CGAATCCGCCACTCCAGAGAGCAGCGGAGGCTCTTCTGGAGGATCAAGCGCTGACAAGAAGTACAGCATC
GGCCTGGCCATCGGCACCAACTCTGTGGGCTGGGCCGTGATCACCGACGAGTACAAGGTGCCCAGCAAGA
AATTCAAGGTGCTGGGCAACACCGACCGGCACAGCATCAAGAAGAACCTGATCGGAGCCCTGCTGTTCGA
CAGCGGCGAAACAGCCGAGGCCACCCGGCTGAAGAGAACCGCCAGAAGAAGATACACCAGACGGAAGAAC
CGGATCTGCTATCTGCAAGAGATCTTCAGCAACGAGATGGCCAAGGTGGACGACAGCTTCTTCCACAGAC
TGGAAGAGTCCTTCCTGGTGGAAGAGGATAAGAAGCACGAGCGGCACCCCATCTTCGGCAACATCGTGGA
CGAGGTGGCCTACCACGAGAAGTACCCCACCATCTACCACCTGAGAAAGAAACTGGTGGACAGCACCGAC
AAGGCCGACCTGCGGCTGATCTATCTGGCCCTGGCCCACATGATCAAGTTCCGGGGCCACTTCCTGATCG
AGGGCGACCTGAACCCCGACAACAGCGACGTGGACAAGCTGTTCATCCAGCTGGTGCAGACCTACAACCA
GCTGTTCGAGGAAAACCCCATCAACGCCAGCGGCGTGGACGCCAAGGCCATCCTGTCTGCCAGACTGAGC
AAGAGCAGACGGCTGGAAAATCTGATCGCCCAGCTGCCCGGCGAGAAGAAGAATGGCCTGTTCGGAAACC
TGATTGCCCTGAGCCTGGGCCTGACCCCCAACTTCAAGAGCAACTTCGACCTGGCCGAGGATGCCAAACT
GCAGCTGAGCAAGGACACCTACGACGACGACCTGGACAACCTGCTGGCCCAGATCGGCGACCAGTACGCC
GACCTGTTTCTGGCCGCCAAGAACCTGTCCGACGCCATCCTGCTGAGCGACATCCTGAGAGTGAACACCG
AGATCACCAAGGCCCCCCTGAGCGCCTCTATGATCAAGAGATACGACGAGCACCACCAGGACCTGACCCT
GCTGAAAGCTCTCGTGCGGCAGCAGCTGCCTGAGAAGTACAAAGAGATTTTCTTCGACCAGAGCAAGAAC
GGCTACGCCGGCTACATTGACGGCGGAGCCAGCCAGGAAGAGTTCTACAAGTTCATCAAGCCCATCCTGG
AAAAGATGGACGGCACCGAGGAACTGCTCGTGAAGCTGAACAGAGAGGACCTGCTGCGGAAGCAGCGGAC
CTTCGACAACGGCAGCATCCCCCACCAGATCCACCTGGGAGAGCTGCACGCCATTCTGCGGCGGCAGGAA
GATTTTTACCCATTCCTGAAGGACAACCGGGAAAAGATCGAGAAGATCCTGACCTTCCGCATCCCCTACT
ACGTGGGCCCTCTGGCCAGGGGAAACAGCAGATTCGCCTGGATGACCAGAAAGAGCGAGGAAACCATCAC
CCCCTGGAACTTCGAGGAAGTGGTGGACAAGGGCGCTTCCGCCCAGAGCTTCATCGAGCGGATGACCAAC
TTCGATAAGAACCTGCCCAACGAGAAGGTGCTGCCCAAGCACAGCCTGCTGTACGAGTACTTCACCGTGT
ATAACGAGCTGACCAAAGTGAAATACGTGACCGAGGGAATGAGAAAGCCCGCCTTCCTGAGCGGCGAGCA
GAAAAAGGCCATCGTGGACCTGCTGTTCAAGACCAACCGGAAAGTGACCGTGAAGCAGCTGAAAGAGGAC
TACTTCAAGAAAATCGAGTGCTTCGACTCCGTGGAAATCTCCGGCGTGGAAGATCGGTTCAACGCCTCCC
TGGGCACATACCACGATCTGCTGAAAATTATCAAGGACAAGGACTTCCTGGACAATGAGGAAAACGAGGA
CATTCTGGAAGATATCGTGCTGACCCTGACACTGTTTGAGGACAGAGAGATGATCGAGGAACGGCTGAAA
ACCTATGCCCACCTGTTCGACGACAAAGTGATGAAGCAGCTGAAGCGGCGGAGATACACCGGCTGGGGCA
GGCTGAGCCGGAAGCTGATCAACGGCATCCGGGACAAGCAGTCCGGCAAGACAATCCTGGATTTCCTGAA
GTCCGACGGCTTCGCCAACAGAAACTTCATGCAGCTGATCCACGACGACAGCCTGACCTTTAAAGAGGAC
ATCCAGAAAGCCCAGGTGTCCGGCCAGGGCGATAGCCTGCACGAGCACATTGCCAATCTGGCCGGCAGCC
CCGCCATTAAGAAGGGCATCCTGCAGACAGTGAAGGTGGTGGACGAGCTCGTGAAAGTGATGGGCCGGCA
CAAGCCCGAGAACATCGTGATCGAAATGGCCAGAGAGAACCAGACCACCCAGAAGGGACAGAAGAACAGC
CGCGAGAGAATGAAGCGGATCGAAGAGGGCATCAAAGAGCTGGGCAGCCAGATCCTGAAAGAACACCCCG
TGGAAAACACCCAGCTGCAGAACGAGAAGCTGTACCTGTACTACCTGCAGAATGGGCGGGATATGTACGT
GGACCAGGAACTGGACATCAACCGGCTGTCCGACTACGATGTGGACCATATCGTGCCTCAGAGCTTTCTG
AAGGACGACTCCATCGACAACAAGGTGCTGACCAGAAGCGACAAGAACCGGGGCAAGAGCGACAACGTGC
CCTCCGAAGAGGTCGTGAAGAAGATGAAGAACTACTGGCGGCAGCTGCTGAACGCCAAGCTGATTACCCA
GAGAAAGTTCGACAATCTGACCAAGGCCGAGAGAGGCGGCCTGAGCGAACTGGATAAGGCCGGCTTCATC
AAGAGACAGCTGGTGGAAACCCGGCAGATCACAAAGCACGTGGCACAGATCCTGGACTCCCGGATGAACA
CTAAGTACGACGAGAATGACAAGCTGATCCGGGAAGTGAAAGTGATCACCCTGAAGTCCAAGCTGGTGTC
CGATTTCCGGAAGGATTTCCAGTTTTACAAAGTGCGCGAGATCAACAACTACCACCACGCCCACGACGCC
TACCTGAACGCCGTCGTGGGAACCGCCCTGATCAAAAAGTACCCTAAGCTGGAAAGCGAGTTCGTGTACG
GCGACTACAAGGTGTACGACGTGCGGAAGATGATCGCCAAGAGCGAGCAGGAAATCGGCAAGGCTACCGC
CAAGTACTTCTTCTACAGCAACATCATGAACTTTTTCAAGACCGAGATTACCCTGGCCAACGGCGAGATC
CGGAAGCGGCCTCTGATCGAGACAAACGGCGAAACCGGGGAGATCGTGTGGGATAAGGGCCGGGATTTTG
CCACCGTGCGGAAAGTGCTGAGCATGCCCCAAGTGAATATCGTGAAAAAGACCGAGGTGCAGACAGGCGG
CTTCAGCAAAGAGTCTATCCTGCCCAAGAGGAACAGCGATAAGCTGATCGCCAGAAAGAAGGACTGGGAC
CCTAAGAAGTACGGCGGCTTCGACAGCCCCACCGTGGCCTATTCTGTGCTGGTGGTGGCCAAAGTGGAAA
AGGGCAAGTCCAAGAAACTGAAGAGTGTGAAAGAGCTGCTGGGGATCACCATCATGGAAAGAAGCAGCTT
CGAGAAGAATCCCATCGACTTTCTGGAAGCCAAGGGCTACAAAGAAGTGAAAAAGGACCTGATCATCAAG
CTGCCTAAGTACTCCCTGTTCGAGCTGGAAAACGGCCGGAAGAGAATGCTGGCCTCTGCCGGCGAACTGC
AGAAGGGAAACGAACTGGCCCTGCCCTCCAAATATGTGAACTTCCTGTACCTGGCCAGCCACTATGAGAA
GCTGAAGGGCTCCCCCGAGGATAATGAGCAGAAACAGCTGTTTGTGGAACAGCACAAGCACTACCTGGAC
GAGATCATCGAGCAGATCAGCGAGTTCTCCAAGAGAGTGATCCTGGCCGACGCTAATCTGGACAAAGTGC
TGTCCGCCTACAACAAGCACCGGGATAAGCCCATCAGAGAGCAGGCCGAGAATATCATCCACCTGTTTAC
CCTGACCAATCTGGGAGCCCCTGCCGCCTTCAAGTACTTTGACACCACCATCGACCGGAAGAGGTACACC
AGCACCAAAGAGGTGCTGGACGCCACCCTGATCCACCAGAGCATCACCGGCCTGTACGAGACACGGATCG
ACCTGTCTCAGCTGGGAGGTGACAGTGGCGGAAGTGGACTAGTAGGAAGTGGCGGGAGCACTAATCTGAG
CGACATCATTGAGAAGGAGACTGGGAAACAGCTGGTCATTCAGGAGTCCATCCTGATGCTGCCTGAGGAG
GTGGAGGAAGTGATCGGCAACAAGCCAGAGTCTGACATCCTGGTGCACACCGCCTACGACGAGTCCACAG
ATGAGAATGTGATGCTGCTGACCTCTGACGCCCCCGAGTATAAGCCTTGGGCCCTGGTCATCCAGGATTC
TAACGGCGAGAATAAGATCAAGATGCTGAGCGGAGGATCCGGAGGATCTGGAGGCAGCACCAACCTGTCT
GACATCATCGAGAAGGAGACAGGCAAGCAGCTGGTCATCCAGGAGAGCATCCTGATGCTGCCCGAAGAAG
TCGAAGAAGTGATCGGAAACAAGCCTGAGAGCGATATCCTGGTCCATACCGCCTACGACGAGAGTACCGA
CGAAAATGTGATGCTGCTGACATCCGACGCCCCAGAGTATAAGCCCTGGGCTCTGGTCATCCAGGATTCC
AACGGAGAGAACAAAATCAAAATGCTGTCTGGCGGCTCAGAATTCGGATCCCCTGCTGCTAAACGTGTTA
AGCTTGATGGGGGTAGCCCGGCAGCCAAGAGAGTCAAACTCGACGGCGGCTCCCCAGCGGCAAAAAGGGT
GAAACTAGACGGGGGTAGCCCCGCCGCGAAGCGTGTAAAGCTGGATGGAGGATCGCCTGCGGCTAAGCGA
GTCAAATTAGACGGTGGGTCACCGGCTGCAAAGCGCGTCAAATTGGAT
